>Addgene plasmid #86628 | pmCherry-PS | addgene full sequence | sequence record 173584 | Addgene NGS Result
AAGGATCTTCTTGAGATCCTTTTTTTCTGCGCGTAATCTGCTGCTTGCAAACAAAAAAACCACCGCTACC
AGCGGTGGTTTGTTTGCCGGATCAAGAGCTACCAACTCTTTTTCCGAAGGTAACTGGCTTCAGCAGAGCG
CAGATACCAAATACTGTTCTTCTAGTGTAGCCGTAGTTAGGCCACCACTTCAAGAACTCTGTAGCACCGC
CTACATACCTCGCTCTGCTAATCCTGTTACCAGTGGCTGCTGCCAGTGGCGATAAGTCGTGTCTTACCGG
GTTGGACTCAAGACGATAGTTACCGGATAAGGCGCAGCGGTCGGGCTGAACGGGGGGTTCGTGCACACAG
CCCAGCTTGGAGCGAACGACCTACACCGAACTGAGATACCTACAGCGTGAGCTATGAGAAAGCGCCACGC
TTCCCGAAGGGAGAAAGGCGGACAGGTATCCGGTAAGCGGCAGGGTCGGAACAGGAGAGCGCACGAGGGA
GCTTCCAGGGGGAAACGCCTGGTATCTTTATAGTCCTGTCGGGTTTCGCCACCTCTGACTTGAGCGTCGA
TTTTTGTGATGCTCGTCAGGGGGGCGGAGCCTATGGAAAAACGCCAGCAACGCGGCCTTTTTACGGTTCC
TGGCCTTTTGCTGGCCTTTTGCTCACATGTTCTTTCCTGCGTTATCCCCTGATTCTGTGGATAACCGTAT
TACCGCCATGCATTAGTTATTAATAGTAATCAATTACGGGGTCATTAGTTCATAGCCCATATATGGAGTT
CCGCGTTACATAACTTACGGTAAATGGCCCGCCTGGCTGACCGCCCAACGACCCCCGCCCATTGACGTCA
ATAATGACGTATGTTCCCATAGTAACGCCAATAGGGACTTTCCATTGACGTCAATGGGTGGAGTATTTAC
GGTAAACTGCCCACTTGGCAGTACATCAAGTGTATCATATGCCAAGTACGCCCCCTATTGACGTCAATGA
CGGTAAATGGCCCGCCTGGCATTATGCCCAGTACATGACCTTATGGGACTTTCCTACTTGGCAGTACATC
TACGTATTAGTCATCGCTATTACCATGGTGATGCGGTTTTGGCAGTACATCAATGGGCGTGGATAGCGGT
TTGACTCACGGGGATTTCCAAGTCTCCACCCCATTGACGTCAATGGGAGTTTGTTTTGGCACCAAAATCA
ACGGGACTTTCCAAAATGTCGTAACAACTCCGCCCCATTGACGCAAATGGGCGGTAGGCGTGTACGGTGG
GAGGTCTATATAAGCAGAGCTGGTTTAGTGAACCGTCAGATCCGCTAGCGCTACCGGTCGCCACCATGGT
GAGCAAGGGCGAGGAGGATAACATGGCCATCATCAAGGAGTTCATGCGCTTCAAGGTGCACATGGAGGGC
TCCGTGAACGGCCACGAGTTCGAGATCGAGGGCGAGGGCGAGGGCCGCCCCTACGAGGGCACCCAGACCG
CCAAGCTGAAGGTGACCAAGGGTGGCCCCCTGCCCTTCGCCTGGGACATCCTGTCCCCTCAGTTCATGTA
CGGCTCCAAGGCCTACGTGAAGCACCCCGCCGACATCCCCGACTACTTGAAGCTGTCCTTCCCCGAGGGC
TTCAAGTGGGAGCGCGTGATGAACTTCGAGGACGGCGGCGTGGTGACCGTGACCCAGGACTCCTCCCTGC
AGGACGGCGAGTTCATCTACAAGGTGAAGCTGCGCGGCACCAACTTCCCCTCCGACGGCCCCGTAATGCA
GAAGAAGACCATGGGCTGGGAGGCCTCCTCCGAGCGGATGTACCCCGAGGACGGCGCCCTGAAGGGCGAG
ATCAAGCAGAGGCTGAAGCTGAAGGACGGCGGCCACTACGACGCTGAGGTCAAGACCACCTACAAGGCCA
AGAAGCCCGTGCAGCTGCCCGGCGCCTACAACGTCAACATCAAGTTGGACATCACCTCCCACAACGAGGA
CTACACCATCGTGGAACAGTACGAACGCGCCGAGGGCCGCCACTCCACCGGCGGCATGGACGAGCTGTAC
AAGTCCGGACTCAGATCTCGAGCTGTTGAACTAGATCCTGAGTTTGAACCTCGTGCCAGAGAGCGTGCTT
ACGCCTTCGGACACTAAGAATTCTGCAGTCGACGGTACCGCGGGCCCGGGATCCACCGGATCTAGATAAC
TGATCATAATCAGCCATACCACATTTGTAGAGGTTTTACTTGCTTTAAAAAACCTCCCACACCTCCCCCT
GAACCTGAAACATAAAATGAATGCAATTGTTGTTGTTAACTTGTTTATTGCAGCTTATAATGGTTACAAA
TAAAGCAATAGCATCACAAATTTCACAAATAAAGCATTTTTTTCACTGCATTCTAGTTGTGGTTTGTCCA
AACTCATCAATGTATCTTAACGCGTAAATTGTAAGCGTTAATATTTTGTTAAAATTCGCGTTAAATTTTT
GTTAAATCAGCTCATTTTTTAACCAATAGGCCGAAATCGGCAAAATCCCTTATAAATCAAAAGAATAGAC
CGAGATAGGGT
[37 nt withheld, positions 2532-2568]
AAAGAACGTGGACTCCAACGTCAAAGG
[49 nt withheld, positions 2596-2644]
T
[91 nt withheld, positions 2646-2736]
G
[124 nt withheld, positions 2738-2861]
CAGGTGGCACTTTTCGGGGAAATGTGCGCGGAACCCCTATTTGTTTATTTTTCTAAATACATTCAAATAT
GTATCCGCTCATGAGACAATAACCCTGATAAATGCTTCAATAATATTGAAAAAGGAAGAGTCCTGAGGCG
GAAAGAACCAGCTGTGGAATGTGTGTCAGTTAGGGTGTGGAAAGTCCCCAGGCTCCCCAGCAGGCAGAAG
TATGCAAAGCATGCATCTCAATTAGTCAGCAACCAGGTGTGGAAAGTCCCCAGGCTCCCCAGCAGGCAGA
AGTATGCAAAGCATGCATCTCAATTAGTCAGCAACCATAGTCCCGCCCCTAACTCCGCCCATCCCGCCCC
TAACTCCGCCCAGTTCCGCCCATTCTCCGCCCCATGGCTGACTAATTTTTTTTATTTATGCAGAGGCCGA
GGCCGCCTCGGCCTCTGAGCTATTCCAGAAGTAGTGAGGAGGCTTTTTTGGAGGCCTAGGCTTTTGCAAA
GATCGATCAAGAGACAGGATGAGGATCGTTTCGCATGATTGAACAAGATGGATTGCACGCAGGTTCTCCG
GCCGCTTGGGTGGAGAGGCTATTCGGCTATGACTGGGCACAACAGACAATCGGCTGCTCTGATGCCGCCG
TGTTCCGGCTGTCAGCGCAGGGGCGCCCGGTTCTTTTTGTCAAGACCGACCTGTCCGGTGCCCTGAATGA
ACTGCAAGACGAGGCAGCGCGGCTATCGTGGCTGGCCACGACGGGCGTTCCTTGCGCAGCTGTGCTCGAC
GTTGTCACTGAAGCGGGAAGGGACTGGCTGCTATTGGGCGAAGTGCCGGGGCAGGATCTCCTGTCATCTC
ACCTTGCTCCTGCCGAGAAAGTATCCATCATGGCTGATGCAATGCGGCGGCTGCATACGCTTGATCCGGC
TACCTGCCCATTCGACCACCAAGCGAAACATCGCATCGAGCGAGCACGTACTCGGATGGAAGCCGGTCTT
GTCGATCAGGATGATCTGGACGAAGAGCATCAGGGGCTCGCGCCAGCCGAACTGTTCGCCAGGCTCAAGG
CGAGCATGCCCGACGGCGAGGATCTCGTCGTGACCCATGGCGATGCCTGCTTGCCGAATATCATGGTGGA
AAATGGCCGCTTTTCTGGATTCATCGACTGTGGCCGGCTGGGTGTGGCGGACCGCTATCAGGACATAGCG
TTGGCTACCCGTGATATTGCTGAAGAGCTTGGCGGCGAATGGGCTGACCGCTTCCTCGTGCTTTACGGTA
TCGCCGCTCCCGATTCGCAGCGCATCGCCTTCTATCGCCTTCTTGACGAGTTCTTCTGAGCGGGACTCTG
GGGTTCGAAATGACCGACCAAGCGACGCCCAACCTGCCATCACGAGATTTCGATTCCACCGCCGCCTTCT
ATGAAAGGTTGGGCTTCGGAATCGTTTTCCGGGACGCCGGCTGGATGATCCTCCAGCGCGGGGATCTCAT
GCTGGAGTTCTTCGCCCACCCTAGGGGGAGGCTAACTGAAACACGGAAGGAGACAATACCGGAAGGAACC
CGCGCTATGACGGCAATAAAAAGACAGAATAAAACGCACGGTGTTGGGTCGTTTGTTCATAAACGCGGGG
TTCGGTCCCAGGGCTGGCACTCTGTCGATACCCCACCGAGACCCCATTGGGGCCAATACGCCCGCGTTTC
TTCCTTTTCCCCACCCCACCCCCCAAGTTCGGGTGAAGGCCCAGGGCTCGCAGCCAACGTCGGGGCGGCA
GGCCCTGCCATAGCCTCAGGTTACTCATATATACTTTAGATTGATTTAAAACTTCATTTTTAATTTAAAA
GGATCTAGGTGAAGATCCTTTTTGATAATCTCATGACCAAAATCCCTTAACGTGAGTTTTCGTTCCACTG
AGCGTCAGACCCCGTAGAAAAGATCA
Features (pLannotate 1.2.2; 15 found; start..end, strand, type, name):
     11..599     +  rep_origin     ori: high-copy-number ColE1/pMB1/pBR322/pUC origin of replication
    774..1077    +  enhancer       CMV enhancer: human cytomegalovirus immediate early enhancer
   1078..1281    +  promoter       CMV promoter: human cytomegalovirus (CMV) immediate early promoter
   1326..2033    +  CDS            mCherry: mCherry is a basic (constitutively fluorescent) red fluorescent protein published in 2004, derived from Discosoma sp.. It is reported to be a very rapidly-maturing monomer with low acid sensitivity.
   2034..2054    +  misc_feature   MCS (fragment): multiple cloning site
   2118..2154    +  misc_feature   MCS (fragment): multiple cloning site
   2171..2255    +  CDS            large T antigen (fragment): large T antigen from SV40 (simian virus 40)
   2278..2399    +  polyA_signal   SV40 poly(A) signal: SV40 polyadenylation signal
   2433..2861    -  rep_origin     f1 ori (sequence partly withheld): f1 bacteriophage origin of replication; arrow indicates direction of (+) strand synthesis
   2888..2992    +  promoter       AmpR promoter: bla
   2994..3351    +  promoter       SV40 promoter: SV40 enhancer and early promoter
   3386..4180    +  CDS            NeoR/KanR: aminoglycoside phosphotransferase from Tn5; aph(3')-II (or nptII); confers resistance to neomycin, kanamycin, and G418 (Geneticin®)
   4201..4353    +  CDS            ble (fragment): BLE_KLEPN - Experimental evidence at protein level: Swiss-Prot protein existence level 1. Binding protein with a strong affinity to the bleomycin family of antibiotics. Binds to CL990; an antimitotic-antibiotic compound. From Klebsiella pneumoniae.
   4412..4459    +  polyA_signal   HSV TK poly(A) signal: herpes simplex virus thymidine kinase polyadenylation signal (Cole and Stacy, 1985)
   4550..4566    -  polyA_signal   bGH poly(A) signal (fragment): bovine growth hormone polyadenylation signal
