[The description below was written by a language model from this plasmid's Addgene catalogue record and pLannotate feature annotations shown in this document.]
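Description:
pmCherry-PS is a 4,777 nt mammalian expression plasmid built on the pmCherry-C1 backbone and designed to express a short Akt pseudosubstrate peptide fused to the red fluorescent protein mCherry. It is propagated in E. coli from a high-copy ColE1/pUC-type origin and selected with kanamycin. The resistance gene is the Tn5 aminoglycoside phosphotransferase (NeoR/KanR), placed behind tandem promoters: a bacterial bla-type promoter for kanamycin selection in bacteria, and the SV40 enhancer/early promoter, which allows G418 selection in mammalian cells. This cassette ends in an HSV TK polyadenylation signal. An f1 phage origin is also present. The small ble, bGH poly(A) and SV40 large T antigen fragments in the annotation are probably backbone remnants or partial matches rather than functional elements.

The expression cassette consists of the human CMV immediate early enhancer and promoter driving the mCherry coding sequence, followed by the multiple cloning site and an SV40 polyadenylation signal. The annotation splits the cloning site into two fragments with an unannotated gap of about 60 nt between them. That gap is consistent with a 20-residue pseudosubstrate insert, which in a C1-style vector would sit at the C-terminus of mCherry, although the insert itself is not annotated in the feature table.

A pseudosubstrate resembles a kinase's substrate sequence but cannot be phosphorylated, so it can occupy the active site of the kinase. The associated study addresses how phosphoinositide binding confines Akt activity to cellular membranes. The record does not describe the exact experimental role of the plasmid, but a fluorescent pseudosubstrate of this kind would suit live-cell imaging or interaction assays that probe Akt.
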