Addgene plasmid #86628: pmCherry-PS
Purpose: Expresses Akt pseudosubstrate tagged with mCherry
Depositing lab: Thomas Leonard & Ivan Yudushkin. Depositing organization: Medical University of Vienna. Publication: PI(3,4,5)P3 Engagement Restricts Akt Activity to Cellular Membranes. Ebner M, Lucic I, Leonard TA, Yudushkin I. Mol Cell. 2017 Feb 2;65(3):416-431.e6. doi: 10.1016/j.molcel.2016.12.028. PubMed 28157504.
Backbone
  Vector backbone: pmCherry-C1
  Vector type: Mammalian Expression
Growth in bacteria
  Bacterial resistance: Kanamycin, 50 μg/mL
  Growth temperature: 37°C
  Growth strain: DH5alpha
  Copy number: High Copy
Gene/Insert
  Gene/Insert name: Akt pseudosubstrate (VELDPEFEPRARERAYAFGH)
Resource information
  A portion of this plasmid was derived from a plasmid made by: Iva Lucic, MFPL, Vienna
Terms and licenses: Academic/Nonprofit Terms; Industry Terms: Not Available to Industry
How to cite: pmCherry-PS was a gift from Thomas Leonard & Ivan Yudushkin (Addgene plasmid # 86628 ; http://n2t.net/addgene:86628 ; RRID:Addgene_86628)
